Addgene plasmid #144781: TFORF3305
Purpose: Lentiviral vector for overexpressing transcription factor ORFs with unique 24-bp barcodes. Barcodes facilitate identification of transcription factors in pooled screens.
Depositing lab: Feng Zhang. Depositing organization: Broad Institute. Publication: A transcription factor atlas of directed differentiation. Joung J, Ma S, Tay T, Geiger-Schuller KR, Kirchgatterer PC, Verdine VK, Guo B, Arias-Garcia MA, Allen WE, Singh A, Kuksenko O, Abudayyeh OO, Gootenberg JS, Fu Z, Macrae RK, Buenrostro JD, Regev A, Zhang F. Cell. 2023 Jan 5;186(1):209-229.e26. doi: 10.1016/j.cell.2022.11.026. PubMed 36608654.
Backbone
  Vector backbone: pLX_TRC317
  Backbone manufacturer: Broad Institute Genetic Perturbation Platform
  Backbone size w/o insert (bp): 8264
  Vector type: Mammalian Expression, Lentiviral
  Selectable markers: Puromycin
Growth in bacteria
  Bacterial resistance: Ampicillin, 100 μg/mL
  Growth temperature: 37°C
  Growth strain: NEB Stable
  Copy number: High Copy
Gene/Insert
  Gene/Insert name: ESR1
  Species: H. sapiens (human)
  Insert size (bp): 1994
  Entrez Gene: ESR1 (a.k.a. ER, ESR, ESRA, ESTRR, Era, NR3A1)
  Promoter: EF1a
  Tag / fusion protein: V5 (C terminal on insert)
  Cloning method: Gateway Cloning
  Sequencing primers: 5′ GGGTGGAGACTGAAGTTAGGCCAG; 3′ CACATAGCGTAAAAGGAGCAACATAG
Resource information
  A portion of this plasmid was derived from a plasmid made by: Broad Institute Genetic Perturbation Platform
Terms and licenses: Academic/Nonprofit Terms; Industry Terms: Not Available to Industry
Depositor comments: NM_001122742.1 Please test multiple small colonies in case of plasmid recombination. To make this collection available in a timely manner, a portion of this collection was not fully sequenced by Addgene. If an Addgene verified full plasmid sequence is not available, please contact us prior to placing an order to request the full sequence.
How to cite: TFORF3305 was a gift from Feng Zhang (Addgene plasmid # 144781 ; http://n2t.net/addgene:144781 ; RRID:Addgene_144781)
