[The description below was written by a language model from this plasmid's Addgene catalogue record and pLannotate feature annotations shown in this document.]
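Description:
TFORF3305 is a third-generation-style, self-inactivating lentiviral expression plasmid built on the pLX_TRC317 backbone. It carries the human estrogen receptor alpha gene (ESR1, also known as NR3A1) as one member of a barcoded transcription factor ORF collection. In bacteria it is maintained through a high-copy ColE1/pUC-type origin and selected with ampicillin via the β-lactamase gene. An f1 origin and remnants of a lac/T7/T3 cloning region are also present in the backbone. The depositor notes that the plasmid can recombine, which is a common issue with LTR-containing vectors.

The viral cassette begins with an RSV promoter fused to a truncated HIV-1 5' LTR, which drives genomic RNA production in packaging cells. This is followed by the Ψ packaging signal, a gag fragment, and the RRE for Rev-dependent export, and the cassette ends in a ΔU3 3' LTR. Within the transferred region, an SV40 early promoter drives puromycin N-acetyltransferase for selecting transduced mammalian cells, followed by a cPPT/CTS element. Downstream, the EF-1α promoter constitutively expresses the ESR1 ORF. The ORF was inserted by Gateway recombination, is flanked by attB1 and attB2 remnants, and is fused at its C terminus to a V5 epitope tag for detection. A WPRE after the ORF enhances transcript stability and expression.

According to the record, each construct in the collection carries a unique 24-bp barcode, although the barcode is not annotated in the feature table. The barcode allows the overexpressed factor to be identified by sequencing in pooled screens, such as those for directed differentiation.
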