Features (pLannotate 1.2.2; 34 found; start..end, strand, type, name):
      5..231     +  promoter       RSV promoter: Rous sarcoma virus enhancer/promoter
    232..412     +  LTR            5' LTR (truncated): truncated 5' long terminal repeat (LTR) from HIV-1
    459..584     +  misc_feature   HIV-1 Ψ: packaging signal of human immunodeficiency virus type 1
    568..931     +  CDS            HIV-1 gag (fragment): gag protein from human immunodeficiency virus 1; gag
   1077..1310    +  misc_feature   RRE: The Rev response element (RRE) of HIV-1 allows for Rev-dependent mRNA export from the nucleus to the cytoplasm.
   1687..1713    +  CDS            Rev (fragment): human immunodeficiency virus 1 (HIV-1) Rev protein; rev; enhances nuclear export of unspliced and incompletely spliced viral mRNAs
   1720..1743    +  promoter       SV40 promoter (fragment): SV40 early promoter
   1744..1815    +  promoter       SV40 promoter (fragment): SV40 enhancer and early promoter
   1839..1974    +  rep_origin     SV40 ori: SV40 origin of replication
   2020..2616    +  CDS            PuroR (fragment): puromycin N-acetyltransferase; pac from Streptomyces; confers resistance to puromycin
   2665..2782    +  misc_feature   cPPT/CTS: central polypurine tract and central termination sequence of HIV-1
   2847..2913    +  CDS            small t antigen (fragment): SV40 (simian virus 40) small t antigen
   2920..4098    +  promoter       EF-1α promoter: strong constitutive promoter for human elongation factor EF-1α
   4119..4136    +  protein_bind   attB1 (fragment): mutant version of attB; core recombination site for the Gateway® BP reaction BP Clonase™
   4145..5929    +  CDS            ESR1 (sequence withheld): ESR1_HUMAN - Also known as ESR, NR3A1. Experimental evidence at protein level: Swiss-Prot protein existence level 1. [Isoform 3]: Involved in activation of NOS3 and endothelial nitric oxide production (PubMed:21937726). Isoforms lacking one or several functional domains are thought to modulate transcriptional activity by competitive ligand or DNA binding and/or heterodimerization with the full-length receptor (PubMed:10970861). Binds to ERE and inhibits isoform 1 (PubMed:10970861). From Homo sapiens (Human).
   5937..5954    -  protein_bind   attB2 (fragment): mutant version of attB; core recombination site for the Gateway® BP reaction BP Clonase™
   5963..6004    +  CDS            V5 tag: epitope tag from simian virus 5
   6020..6073    +  promoter       U6 promoter (fragment): RNA polymerase III promoter for human U6 snRNA
   6115..6703    +  misc_feature   WPRE: woodchuck hepatitis virus posttranscriptional regulatory element
   6754..6773    +  misc_feature   cPPT/CTS (fragment): central polypurine tract and central termination sequence of HIV-1
   6775..7008    +  LTR            3' LTR (ΔU3): self-inactivating 3' long terminal repeat (LTR) from HIV-1
   7086..7207    +  polyA_signal   SV40 poly(A) signal: SV40 polyadenylation signal
   7247..7382    +  rep_origin     SV40 ori: SV40 origin of replication
   7403..7421    -  promoter       T7 promoter: promoter for bacteriophage T7 RNA polymerase
   7429..7584    +  CDS            lacZα (fragment): LacZα fragment of β-galactosidase; lacZ fragment
   7589..8017    +  rep_origin     f1 ori (sequence partly withheld): f1 bacteriophage origin of replication; arrow indicates direction of (+) strand synthesis
   8070..8174    +  promoter       AmpR promoter: bla
   8175..9035    +  CDS            AmpR: β-lactamase; bla; confers resistance to ampicillin, carbenicillin, and related antibiotics
   9206..9794    +  rep_origin     ori: high-copy-number ColE1/pMB1/pBR322/pUC origin of replication
   9977..10069   +  CDS            lacI (fragment): lac repressor; lacI; The lac repressor binds to the lac operator to inhibit transcription in E. coli. This inhibition can be relieved by adding lactose or isopropyl-β-D-thiogalactopyranoside (IPTG).
  10082..10103   +  protein_bind   CAP binding site: CAP binding activates transcription in the presence of cAMP. E. coli catabolite activator protein
  10118..10148   +  promoter       lac promoter: promoter for the E. coli lac operon
  10156..10172   +  protein_bind   lac operator: The lac repressor binds to the lac operator to inhibit transcription in E. coli. This inhibition can be relieved by adding lactose or isopropyl-β-D-thiogalactopyranoside (IPTG). lac repressor encoded by lacI
  10217..10235   +  promoter       T3 promoter: promoter for bacteriophage T3 RNA polymerase
>Addgene plasmid #144781 | TFORF3305 | addgene full sequence | sequence record 404373 | Addgene NGS Result
TTAATGTAGTCTTATGCAATACTCTTGTAGTCTTGCAACATGGTAACGATGAGTTAGCAACATGCCTTAC
AAGGAGAGAAAAAGCACCGTGCATGCCGATTGGTGGAAGTAAGGTGGTACGATCGTGCCTTATTAGGAAG
GCAACAGACGGGTCTGACATGGATTGGACGAACCACTGAATTGCCGCATTGCAGAGATATTGTATTTAAG
TGCCTAGCTCGATACATAAACGGGTCTCTCTGGTTAGACCAGATCTGAGCCTGGGAGCTCTCTGGCTAAC
TAGGGAACCCACTGCTTAAGCCTCAATAAAGCTTGCCTTGAGTGCTTCAAGTAGTGTGTGCCCGTCTGTT
GTGTGACTCTGGTAACTAGAGATCCCTCAGACCCTTTTAGTCAGTGTGGAAAATCTCTAGCAGTGGCGCC
CGAACAGGGACTTGAAAGCGAAAGGGAAACCAGAGGAGCTCTCTCGACGCAGGACTCGGCTTGCTGAAGC
GCGCACGGCAAGAGGCGAGGGGCGGCGACTGGTGAGTACGCCAAAAATTTTGACTAGCGGAGGCTAGAAG
GAGAGAGATGGGTGCGAGAGCGTCAGTATTAAGCGGGGGAGAATTAGATCGCGATGGGAAAAAATTCGGT
TAAGGCCAGGGGGAAAGAAAAAATATAAATTAAAACATATAGTATGGGCAAGCAGGGAGCTAGAACGATT
CGCAGTTAATCCTGGCCTGTTAGAAACATCAGAAGGCTGTAGACAAATACTGGGACAGCTACAACCATCC
CTTCAGACAGGATCAGAAGAACTTAGATCATTATATAATACAGTAGCAACCCTCTATTGTGTGCATCAAA
GGATAGAGATAAAAGACACCAAGGAAGCTTTAGACAAGATAGAGGAAGAGCAAAACAAAAGTAAGACCAC
CGCACAGCAAGCGGCCGCTGATCTTCAGACCTGGAGGAGGAGATATGAGGGACAATTGGAGAAGTGAATT
ATATAAATATAAAGTAGTAAAAATTGAACCATTAGGAGTAGCACCCACCAAGGCAAAGAGAAGAGTGGTG
CAGAGAGAAAAAAGAGCAGTGGGAATAGGAGCTTTGTTCCTTGGGTTCTTGGGAGCAGCAGGAAGCACTA
TGGGCGCAGCGTCAATGACGCTGACGGTACAGGCCAGACAATTATTGTCTGGTATAGTGCAGCAGCAGAA
CAATTTGCTGAGGGCTATTGAGGCGCAACAGCATCTGTTGCAACTCACAGTCTGGGGCATCAAGCAGCTC
CAGGCAAGAATCCTGGCTGTGGAAAGATACCTAAAGGATCAACAGCTCCTGGGGATTTGGGGTTGCTCTG
GAAAACTCATTTGCACCACTGCTGTGCCTTGGAATGCTAGTTGGAGTAATAAATCTCTGGAACAGATTTG
GAATCACACGACCTGGATGGAGTGGGACAGAGAAATTAACAATTACACAAGCTTAATACACTCCTTAATT
GAAGAATCGCAAAACCAGCAAGAAAAGAATGAACAAGAATTATTGGAATTAGATAAATGGGCAAGTTTGT
GGAATTGGTTTAACATAACAAATTGGCTGTGGTATATAAAATTATTCATAATGATAGTAGGAGGCTTGGT
AGGTTTAAGAATAGTTTTTGCTGTACTTTCTATAGTGAATAGAGTTAGGCAGGGATATTCACCATTATCG
TTTCAGACCCACCTCCCAACCCCGAGGGGACCCATGCATTGCATCTCAATTAGTCAGCAACCAGGTGTGG
AAAGTCCCCAGGCTCCCCAGCAGGCAGAAGTATGCAAAGCATGCGTCTCAATTAGTCAGCAACCATAGTC
CCGCCCCTAACTCCGCCCATCCCGCCCCTAACTCCGCCCAGTTCCGCCCATTCTCCGCCCCATGGCTGAC
TAATTTTTTTTATTTATGCAGAGGCCGAGGCCGCCTCGGCCTCTGAGCTATTCCAGAAGTAGTGAGGAGG
CTTTTTTGGAGGCCTAGGCTTTTGCAAAAAGCTTTCTAGAGGTACCACCGGAGCTTACCATGACCGAGTA
CAAGCCCACGGTGCGCCTCGCCACCCGCGACGACGTCCCCAGGGCCGTACGCACCCTCGCCGCCGCGTTC
GCCGACTACCCCGCCACGCGCCACACCGTCGATCCGGACCGCCACATCGAGCGGGTCACCGAGCTGCAAG
AACTCTTCCTCACGCGCGTCGGGCTCGACATCGGCAAGGTGTGGGTCGCGGACGACGGCGCCGCCGTGGC
GGTCTGGACCACGCCGGAGAGCGTCGAAGCGGGGGCGGTGTTCGCCGAGATCGGCCCGCGCATGGCCGAG
TTGAGCGGTTCCCGGCTGGCCGCGCAGCAACAGATGGAAGGCCTCCTGGCGCCGCACCGGCCCAAGGAGC
CCGCGTGGTTCCTGGCCACCGTCGGCGTCTCGCCCGACCACCAGGGCAAGGGTCTGGGCAGCGCCGTCGT
GCTCCCCGGAGTGGAGGCGGCCGAGCGCGCCGGGGTGCCCGCCTTCCTGGAGACCTCCGCGCCCCGCAAC
CTCCCCTTCTACGAGCGGCTCGGCTTCACCGTCACCGCCGACGTCGAGGTGCCCGAAGGACCGCGCACCT
GGTGCATGACCCGCAAGCCCGGTGCCAGTTAACGAATTCTAGATCTTGAGACAAATGGCAGTATTCATCC
ACAATTTTAAAAGAAAAGGGGGGATTGGGGGGTACAGTGCAGGGGAAAGAATAGTAGACATAATAGCAAC
AGACATACAAACTAAAGAATTACAAAAACAAATTACAAAAATTCAAAATTTTCGGGTTTATTACAGGGAC
AGCAGAGATCCACTTTGGCGCCGGCTCGAGGCCTGCAGGTGCAAAGATGGATAAAGTTTTAAACAGAGAG
GAATCTTTGCAGCTAATGGACCTTCTAGGTCTTGAAAGGAGTGGGAATTGGCTCCGGTGCCCGTCAGTGG
GCAGAGCGCACATCGCCCACAGTCCCCGAGAAGTTGGGGGGAGGGGTCGGCAATTGAACCGGTGCCTAGA
GAAGGTGGCGCGGGGTAAACTGGGAAAGTGATGTCGTGTACTGGCTCCGCCTTTTTCCCGAGGGTGGGGG
AGAACCGTATATAAGTGCAGTAGTCGCCGTGAACGTTCTTTTTCGCAACGGGTTTGCCGCCAGAACACAG
GTAAGTGCCGTGTGTGGTTCCCGCGGGCCTGGCCTCTTTACGGGTTATGGCCCTTGCGTGCCTTGAATTA
CTTCCACCTGGCTGCAGTACGTGATTCTTGATCCCGAGCTTCGGGTTGGAAGTGGGTGGGAGAGTTCGAG
GCCTTGCGCTTAAGGAGCCCCTTCGCCTCGTGCTTGAGTTGAGGCCTGGCCTGGGCGCTGGGGCCGCCGC
GTGCGAATCTGGTGGCACCTTCGCGCCTGTCTCGCTGCTTTCGATAAGTCTCTAGCCATTTAAAATTTTT
GATGACCTGCTGCGACGCTTTTTTTCTGGCAAGATAGTCTTGTAAATGCGGGCCAAGATCTGCACACTGG
TATTTCGGTTTTTGGGGCCGCGGGCGGCGACGGGGCCCGTGCGTCCCAGCGCACATGTTCGGCGAGGCGG
GGCCTGCGAGCGCGGCCACCGAGAATCGGACGGGGGTAGTCTCAAGCTGGCCGGCCTGCTCTGGTGCCTG
GCCTCGCGCCGCCGTGTATCGCCCCGCCCTGGGCGGCAAGGCTGGCCCGGTCGGCACCAGTTGCGTGAGC
GGAAAGATGGCCGCTTCCCGGCCCTGCTGCAGGGAGCTCAAAATGGAGGACGCGGCGCTCGGGAGAGCGG
GCGGGTGAGTCACCCACACAAAGGAAAAGGGCCTTTCCGTCCTCAGCCGTCGCTTCATGTGACTCCACGG
AGTACCGGGCGCCGTCCAGGCACCTCGATTAGTTCTCGAGCTTTTGGAGTACGTCGTCTTTAGGTTGGGG
GGAGGGGTTTTATGCGATGGAGTTTCCCCACACTGAGTGGGTGGAGACTGAAGTTAGGCCAGCTTGGCAC
TTGATGTAATTCTCCTTGGAATTTGCCCTTTTTGAGTTTGGATCTTGGTTCATTCTCAAGCCTCAGACAG
TGGTTCAAAGTTTTTTTCTTCCATTTCAGGTGTCGTGAGGCTAGCATCGATTGATCAACAAGTTTGTACA
AAAAAGTTGGCACC
[1785 nt withheld, positions 4145-5929]
TTGCCAACTTTCTTGTACAAAGTGGTTGATATCGGTAAGCCTATCCCTAACCCTCTCCTCGGTCTCGATT
CTACGTAGTAATGAACTAGTCCGTAACTTGAAAGTATTTCGATTTCTTGGCTTTATATATCTTGTGGAAA
GGACGACTTTAGAGGTAACGCATGAACATCACGCGTTAAGTCGACAATCAACCTCTGGATTACAAAATTT
GTGAAAGATTGACTGGTATTCTTAACTATGTTGCTCCTTTTACGCTATGTGGATACGCTGCTTTAATGCC
TTTGTATCATGCTATTGCTTCCCGTATGGCTTTCATTTTCTCCTCCTTGTATAAATCCTGGTTGCTGTCT
CTTTATGAGGAGTTGTGGCCCGTTGTCAGGCAACGTGGCGTGGTGTGCACTGTGTTTGCTGACGCAACCC
CCACTGGTTGGGGCATTGCCACCACCTGTCAGCTCCTTTCCGGGACTTTCGCTTTCCCCCTCCCTATTGC
CACGGCGGAACTCATCGCCGCCTGCCTTGCCCGCTGCTGGACAGGGGCTCGGCTGTTGGGCACTGACAAT
TCCGTGGTGTTGTCGGGGAAATCATCGTCCTTTCCTTGGCTGCTCGCCTGTGTTGCCACCTGGATTCTGC
GCGGGACGTCCTTCTGCTACGTCCCTTCGGCCCTCAATCCAGCGGACCTTCCTTCCCGCGGCCTGCTGCC
GGCTCTGCGGCCTCTTCCGCGTCTTCGCCTTCGCCCTCAGACGAGTCGGATCTCCCTTTGGGCCGCCTCC
CCGCGTCGACTTTAAGACCAATGACTTACAAGGCAGCTGTAGATCTTAGCCACTTTTTAAAAGAAAAGGG
GGGACTGGAAGGGCTAATTCACTCCCAACGAAGACAAGATCTGCTTTTTGCTTGTACTGGGTCTCTCTGG
TTAGACCAGATCTGAGCCTGGGAGCTCTCTGGCTAACTAGGGAACCCACTGCTTAAGCCTCAATAAAGCT
TGCCTTGAGTGCTTCAAGTAGTGTGTGCCCGTCTGTTGTGTGACTCTGGTAACTAGAGATCCCTCAGACC
CTTTTAGTCAGTGTGGAAAATCTCTAGCAGTACGTATAGTAGTTCATGTCATCTTATTATTCAGTATTTA
TAACTTGCAAAGAAATGAATATCAGAGAGTGAGAGGAACTTGTTTATTGCAGCTTATAATGGTTACAAAT
AAAGCAATAGCATCACAAATTTCACAAATAAAGCATTTTTTTCACTGCATTCTAGTTGTGGTTTGTCCAA
ACTCATCAATGTATCTTATCATGTCTGGCTCTAGCTATCCCGCCCCTAACTCCGCCCATCCCGCCCCTAA
CTCCGCCCAGTTCCGCCCATTCTCCGCCCCATGGCTGACTAATTTTTTTTATTTATGCAGAGGCCGAGGC
CGCCTCGGCCTCTGAGCTATTCCAGAAGTAGTGAGGAGGCTTTTTTGGAGGCCTAGGGACGTACCCAATT
CGCCCTATAGTGAGTCGTATTACGCGCGCTCACTGGCCGTCGTTTTACAACGTCGTGACTGGGAAAACCC
TGGCGTTACCCAACTTAATCGCCTTGCAGCACATCCCCCTTTCGCCAGCTGGCGTAATAGCGAAGAGGCC
CGCACCGATCGCCCTTCCCAACAGTTGCGCAGCCTGAATGGCGAATGGG
[124 nt withheld, positions 7589-7712]
C
[91 nt withheld, positions 7714-7804]
A
[49 nt withheld, positions 7806-7854]
CCTTTGACGTTGGAGTCCACGTTCTTT
[37 nt withheld, positions 7882-7918]
ACCCTATCTCGGTCTATTCTTTTGATTTATAAGGGATTTTGCCGATTTCGGCCTATTGGTTAAAAAATGA
GCTGATTTAACAAAAATTTAACGCGAATTTTAACAAAATATTAACGCTTACAATTTAGGTGGCACTTTTC
GGGGAAATGTGCGCGGAACCCCTATTTGTTTATTTTTCTAAATACATTCAAATATGTATCCGCTCATGAG
ACAATAACCCTGATAAATGCTTCAATAATATTGAAAAAGGAAGAGTATGAGTATTCAACATTTCCGTGTC
GCCCTTATTCCCTTTTTTGCGGCATTTTGCCTTCCTGTTTTTGCTCACCCAGAAACGCTGGTGAAAGTAA
AAGATGCTGAAGATCAGTTGGGTGCACGAGTGGGTTACATCGAACTGGATCTCAACAGCGGTAAGATCCT
TGAGAGTTTTCGCCCCGAAGAACGTTTTCCAATGATGAGCACTTTTAAAGTTCTGCTATGTGGCGCGGTA
TTATCCCGTATTGACGCCGGGCAAGAGCAACTCGGTCGCCGCATACACTATTCTCAGAATGACTTGGTTG
AGTACTCACCAGTCACAGAAAAGCATCTTACGGATGGCATGACAGTAAGAGAATTATGCAGTGCTGCCAT
AACCATGAGTGATAACACTGCGGCCAACTTACTTCTGACAACGATCGGAGGACCGAAGGAGCTAACCGCT
TTTTTGCACAACATGGGGGATCATGTAACTCGCCTTGATCGTTGGGAACCGGAGCTGAATGAAGCCATAC
CAAACGACGAGCGTGACACCACGATGCCTGTAGCAATGGCAACAACGTTGCGCAAACTATTAACTGGCGA
ACTACTTACTCTAGCTTCCCGGCAACAATTAATAGACTGGATGGAGGCGGATAAAGTTGCAGGACCACTT
CTGCGCTCGGCCCTTCCGGCTGGCTGGTTTATTGCTGATAAATCTGGAGCCGGTGAGCGTGGGTCTCGCG
GTATCATTGCAGCACTGGGGCCAGATGGTAAGCCCTCCCGTATCGTAGTTATCTACACGACGGGGAGTCA
GGCAACTATGGATGAACGAAATAGACAGATCGCTGAGATAGGTGCCTCACTGATTAAGCATTGGTAACTG
TCAGACCAAGTTTACTCATATATACTTTAGATTGATTTAAAACTTCATTTTTAATTTAAAAGGATCTAGG
TGAAGATCCTTTTTGATAATCTCATGACCAAAATCCCTTAACGTGAGTTTTCGTTCCACTGAGCGTCAGA
CCCCGTAGAAAAGATCAAAGGATCTTCTTGAGATCCTTTTTTTCTGCGCGTAATCTGCTGCTTGCAAACA
AAAAAACCACCGCTACCAGCGGTGGTTTGTTTGCCGGATCAAGAGCTACCAACTCTTTTTCCGAAGGTAA
CTGGCTTCAGCAGAGCGCAGATACCAAATACTGTTCTTCTAGTGTAGCCGTAGTTAGGCCACCACTTCAA
GAACTCTGTAGCACCGCCTACATACCTCGCTCTGCTAATCCTGTTACCAGTGGCTGCTGCCAGTGGCGAT
AAGTCGTGTCTTACCGGGTTGGACTCAAGACGATAGTTACCGGATAAGGCGCAGCGGTCGGGCTGAACGG
GGGGTTCGTGCACACAGCCCAGCTTGGAGCGAACGACCTACACCGAACTGAGATACCTACAGCGTGAGCT
ATGAGAAAGCGCCACGCTTCCCGAAGGGAGAAAGGCGGACAGGTATCCGGTAAGCGGCAGGGTCGGAACA
GGAGAGCGCACGAGGGAGCTTCCAGGGGGAAACGCCTGGTATCTTTATAGTCCTGTCGGGTTTCGCCACC
TCTGACTTGAGCGTCGATTTTTGTGATGCTCGTCAGGGGGGCGGAGCCTATGGAAAAACGCCAGCAACGC
GGCCTTTTTACGGTTCCTGGCCTTTTGCTGGCCTTTTGCTCACATGTTCTTTCCTGCGTTATCCCCTGAT
TCTGTGGATAACCGTATTACCGCCTTTGAGTGAGCTGATACCGCTCGCCGCAGCCGAACGACCGAGCGCA
GCGAGTCAGTGAGCGAGGAAGCGGAAGAGCGCCCAATACGCAAACCGCCTCTCCCCGCGCGTTGGCCGAT
TCATTAATGCAGCTGGCACGACAGGTTTCCCGACTGGAAAGCGGGCAGTGAGCGCAACGCAATTAATGTG
AGTTAGCTCACTCATTAGGCACCCCAGGCTTTACACTTTATGCTTCCGGCTCGTATGTTGTGTGGAATTG
TGAGCGGATAACAATTTCACACAGGAAACAGCTATGACCATGATTACGCCAAGCGCGCAATTAACCCTCA
CTAAAGGGAACAAAAGCTGGAGCTGCAAGC
