>Addgene plasmid #144781 | TFORF3305 | depositor partial sequence | sequence record 286458 | Insert
ATCGATTGATCAACAAGTTTGTACAAAAAAGTTGGCACC
[1785 nt withheld, positions 40-1824]
TTGCCAACTTTCTTGTACAAAGTGGTTGATATCGGTAAGCCTATCCCTAACCCTCTCCTCGGTCTCGATT
CTACGTAGTAATGAACTAGTCCGTAACTTGAAAGTATTTCGATTTCTTGGCTTTATATATCTTGTGGAAA
GGACGACTTTAGAGGTAACGCATGAACATC
