>Addgene plasmid #144781 | TFORF3305 | depositor partial sequence | sequence record 286459 | Barcode
CTTTAGAGGTAACGCATGAACATC
